Addgene plasmid #125035: pKmK.P2
Purpose: Storage plasmid for K.marxianus promoter; type 2 part
Depositing lab: John Morrissey. Depositing organization: University College Cork. Publication: Biological Parts for Kluyveromyces marxianus Synthetic Biology. Rajkumar AS, Varela JA, Juergens H, Daran JG, Morrissey JP. Front Bioeng Biotechnol. 2019 May 7;7:97. doi: 10.3389/fbioe.2019.00097. eCollection 2019. PubMed 31134195.
Backbone
  Vector backbone: YTK001
  Backbone manufacturer: Dueber lab, UC Berkeley
  Backbone size w/o insert (bp): 1667
  Vector type: Yeast Expression, Synthetic Biology
Growth in bacteria
  Bacterial resistance: Chloramphenicol, 25 μg/mL
  Growth temperature: 37°C
  Growth strain: DH5alpha
  Copy number: High Copy
Gene/Insert
  Gene/Insert name: PDC1 promoter
  Insert size (bp): 999
  Cloning method: Restriction Enzyme; 5′ cloning site BsmBI (destroyed during cloning); 3′ cloning site BsmBI (destroyed during cloning)
  Sequencing primers: 5′ tttgctggccttttgctc; 3′ catctggatttgttcagaacg
Terms and licenses: Academic/Nonprofit Terms; Industry Terms: Not Available to Industry
Depositor comments: Contains the appropriate YTK-compatible Golden Gate overhangs for a type 2 part Please note that the minor differences between the Addgene NGS results and depositor's annotated sequence do not affect the plasmid function.
How to cite: pKmK.P2 was a gift from John Morrissey (Addgene plasmid # 125035 ; http://n2t.net/addgene:125035 ; RRID:Addgene_125035)
