[The description below was written by a language model from this plasmid's Addgene catalogue record and pLannotate feature annotations shown in this document.]
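Description:
pKmK.P2 is a small part-storage plasmid from a synthetic biology toolkit for the yeast Kluyveromyces marxianus, built in the YTK001 entry vector of the modular yeast toolkit (YTK) Golden Gate system. It is not itself a yeast expression vector: the annotated backbone carries only bacterial maintenance functions, namely a high-copy ColE1/pUC-type origin of replication and a chloramphenicol acetyltransferase (cat) gene driven by its own promoter and followed by a lambda t0 terminator. No yeast origin, centromere or yeast selection marker is annotated, consistent with its role as an E. coli-propagated repository for a single DNA part.

The payload is a 999 bp PDC1 promoter, described in the record as a K. marxianus promoter and formatted as a "type 2" part, the position reserved for promoters in the YTK assembly standard. It was inserted through BsmBI sites that were destroyed during cloning, and the depositor notes that the part is flanked by the YTK-compatible Golden Gate overhangs appropriate for type 2. In this kind of scheme, such a part is released by a type IIS enzyme and ligated in a defined order with coding sequence, terminator and other parts to build transcription units. The automated annotation does not label the promoter insert itself; within that region it reports only a 16 nt match to the S. cerevisiae URA3 promoter, which is most likely a chance similarity rather than a functional element. The sequenced record totals 2,664 nt, in line with the stated backbone and insert sizes, and the depositor comments that minor differences from the reference sequence do not affect function. The plasmid is typically used as a source of a promoter for assembling expression cassettes in K. marxianus.
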