Features (pLannotate 1.2.2; 5 found; start..end, strand, type, name):
    359..374     +  promoter       URA3 promoter (fragment): S. cerevisiae URA3
   1029..1063    -  terminator     lambda t0 terminator: minimal transcription terminator from phage lambda (Scholtissek and Grosse, 1987)
   1137..1793    -  CDS            cat: CAT_ECOLX - Experimental evidence at protein level: Swiss-Prot protein existence level 1. This enzyme is an effector of chloramphenicol resistance in bacteria. From Escherichia coli. This protein is used as a marker in many commonly used cloning vectors, such as pACYC184.
   1794..1891    -  promoter       cat promoter: promoter of the E. coli cat gene encoding chloramphenicol acetyltransferase
   1975..2563    +  rep_origin     ori: high-copy-number ColE1/pMB1/pBR322/pUC origin of replication
>Addgene plasmid #125035 | pKmK.P2 | addgene full sequence | sequence record 244916 | Addgene NGS Result
TCGGTCTCAAACGTCCAGCGAATATACAGCGTGAATAATGGAATGGCCTTGTATTCGTTTTTTCCGAGAG
AAAAAAACGGGCTTCGGTGAAAATCGGGTGAATATGCAACTAGCGGGACGAATGCTCTGGAAATGCATAT
CCTATGCAACTAGCGGGATGAACAAATCTCACCCCAGAATTCGCAGGAAAAAACAGGAAAAAAAAAAAGA
AGGCCACCACGGCCACAAAGACCACAAAGACCACAAAAAAAAACAAAAAACAACCGTCCCAGCTTCCAGT
GTTTGGAATACTGGAACACAGGAAGCCGCATAAGAGTGGGCGTTGCACAGGAAGCCAGGCCCAGAAGCCC
CAGAGTTACTTTTTTTTTTTTGTTTTTTCCTTCTGTTCGCTGTGCCCGCATCAGATGATGCGCCTTTATT
TACGATGCCAATGCGAATAGCACCAGTGAGAGCACCAGTAAAAGCATACGCATACACATACACACATAGA
GCAAGCAAGCAGGCTAGCAACCAGGAAAGGCTGCCAGTGACTGCTACTGGGTGTCTAAGAACCGTAGGGC
GGATTATTGTTGCGGTGGTTGGTTGCGGGTGGTTATGCGATGGTACGGTGCAGAATCGTACGGTGTTGGT
TATGGAATTAGTATGGGTATGTGATATGTGGTAATATGTGATATTGGGTTATTGTGATTTGGAATACTGA
ATATCGAATATGGGATATGGAATATGGCCATGGCATGGTATGGTATGGGATGGGAGTATTCTATTTTATT
TTATTTTATTCTGGTTCCTGCGTTTAGGGTAGGGTAGGAAGAAGGTGAGTGCTTTTGTATATAAGTGGAG
TGTCTGGATCAGTTTTGTGGATTGTGAATGTTAGTTTCCCCTTTAATGTATATTTGTATTATTTGCTTTT
GAGTACTCAATAACCAAGCACAACTACTAGTTTTAAAGGATCCATCCTCTTAAACAGTACAAATCGCAAA
GAAAAGCTCCACACCCAAACCAAATAATTGCTATGTGAGACCAGACCAATAAAAAACGCCCGGCGGCAAC
CGAGCGTTCTGAACAAATCCAGATGGAGTTCTGAGGTCATTACTGGATCTATCAACAGGAGTCCAAGCGA
GCTCGATATCAAATTACGCCCCGCCCTGCCACTCATCGCAGTACTGTTGTAATTCATTAAGCATTCTGCC
GACATGGAAGCCATCACAAACGGCATGATGAACCTGAATCGCCAGCGGCATCAGCACCTTGTCGCCTTGC
GTATAATATTTGCCCATGGTGAAAACGGGGGCGAAGAAGTTGTCCATATTGGCCACGTTTAAATCAAAAC
TGGTGAAACTCACCCAGGGATTGGCTGAAACGAAAAACATATTCTCAATAAACCCTTTAGGGAAATAGGC
CAGGTTTTCACCGTAACACGCCACATCTTGCGAATATATGTGTAGAAACTGCCGGAAATCGTCGTGGTAT
TCACTCCAGAGCGATGAAAACGTTTCAGTTTGCTCATGGAAAACGGTGTAACAAGGGTGAACACTATCCC
ATATCACCAGCTCACCGTCTTTCATTGCCATACGAAATTCCGGATGAGCATTCATCAGGCGGGCAAGAAT
GTGAATAAAGGCCGGATAAAACTTGTGCTTATTTTTCTTTACGGTCTTTAAAAAGGCCGTAATATCCAGC
TGAACGGTCTGGTTATAGGTACATTGAGCAACTGACTGAAATGCCTCAAAATGTTCTTTACGATGCCATT
GGGATATATCAACGGTGGTATATCCAGTGATTTTTTTCTCCATTTTAGCTTCCTTAGCTCCTGAAAATCT
CGATAACTCAAAAAATACGCCCGGTAGTGATCTTATTTCATTATGGTGAAAGTTGGAACCTCTTACGTGC
CCGATCAATCATGACCAAAATCCCTTAACGTGAGTTTTCGTTCCACTGAGCGTCAGACCCCGTAGAAAAG
ATCAAAGGATCTTCTTGAGATCCTTTTTTTCTGCGCGTAATCTGCTGCTTGCAAACAAAAAAACCACCGC
TACCAGCGGTGGTTTGTTTGCCGGATCAAGAGCTACCAACTCTTTTTCCGAAGGTAACTGGCTTCAGCAG
AGCGCAGATACCAAATACTGTTCTTCTAGTGTAGCCGTAGTTAGGCCACCACTTCAAGAACTCTGTAGCA
CCGCCTACATACCTCGCTCTGCTAATCCTGTTACCAGTGGCTGCTGCCAGTGGCGATAAGTCGTGTCTTA
CCGGGTTGGACTCAAGACGATAGTTACCGGATAAGGCGCAGCGGTCGGGCTGAACGGGGGGTTCGTGCAC
ACAGCCCAGCTTGGAGCGAACGACCTACACCGAACTGAGATACCTACAGCGTGAGCTATGAGAAAGCGCC
ACGCTTCCCGAAGGGAGAAAGGCGGACAGGTATCCGGTAAGCGGCAGGGTCGGAACAGGAGAGCGCACGA
GGGAGCTTCCAGGGGGAAACGCCTGGTATCTTTATAGTCCTGTCGGGTTTCGCCACCTCTGACTTGAGCG
TCGATTTTTGTGATGCTCGTCAGGGGGGCGGAGCCTATGGAAAAACGCCAGCAACGCGGCCTTTTTACGG
TTCCTGGCCTTTTGCTGGCCTTTTGCTCACATGTTCTTTCCTGCGTTATCCCCTGATTCTGTGGATAACC
GTAG
